Addgene plasmid #235961: pME_G_0_6_019_3C7SR
Purpose: 3' Connector 7 Short Reverse in the M2 position used to dictate position for lvl2 assembly
Depositing lab: Tobias Erb. Depositing organization: Max Planck Institute for Terrestrial Microbiology. Publication: A modular high-throughput approach for advancing synthetic biology in the chloroplast of Chlamydomonas. Inckemann RM, Chotel T, Burgis M, Brinkmann CK, Andreas L, Baumann J, Sharma P, Klose M, Barrett J, Ries F, Paczia N, Glatter T, Mackinder LCM, Willmund F, Erb TJ. Nat Plants. 2025 Nov;11(11):2332-2349. doi: 10.1038/s41477-025-02126-2. Epub 2025 Nov 3. PubMed 41184475.
Backbone
  Vector backbone: pME_Cp_UAV_GFP
  Backbone size w/o insert (bp): 2101
  Vector type: Synthetic Biology
Growth in bacteria
  Bacterial resistance: Chloramphenicol, 25 μg/mL
  Growth temperature: 37°C
  Growth strain: DH5alpha
  Copy number: High Copy
Gene/Insert
  Gene/Insert name: 3C7SR
  Species: Synthetic
  Insert size (bp): 19
  Cloning method: Restriction Enzyme; 5′ cloning site BsaI (destroyed during cloning); 3′ cloning site BsaI (destroyed during cloning)
  Sequencing primers: 5′ CGTATCACGAGGCAGAATTTC; 3′ CCTGCATAACGCGAAGTAATC
Terms and licenses: Academic/Nonprofit Terms; Industry Terms: Not Available to Industry
Depositor comments: Please visit https://doi.org/10.1101/2024.05.08.593163 for bioRxiv preprint.
How to cite: pME_G_0_6_019_3C7SR was a gift from Tobias Erb (Addgene plasmid # 235961 ; http://n2t.net/addgene:235961 ; RRID:Addgene_235961)
