[The description below was written by a language model from this plasmid's Addgene catalogue record and pLannotate feature annotations shown in this document.]
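Description:
pME_G_0_6_019_3C7SR is a small synthetic-biology part plasmid (about 2.1 kb) from a modular cloning toolkit developed for engineering the chloroplast of Chlamydomonas. It is built on the pME_Cp_UAV_GFP universal acceptor backbone. The backbone name suggests a GFP dropout cassette that the part replaces, although no GFP feature is annotated in the final sequence. The plasmid is propagated in E. coli from a high-copy ColE1/pUC-type origin of replication and is selected with chloramphenicol. Resistance comes from a cat (chloramphenicol acetyltransferase) gene driven by its native cat promoter and followed by the phage lambda t0 terminator.

The payload is a 19 bp synthetic sequence, 3C7SR ("3' Connector 7 Short Reverse"), which was inserted between BsaI sites that were destroyed during cloning. It encodes no gene, promoter or reporter. It is a connector part occupying the M2 position of the assembly scheme, and its role is to dictate where a transcription unit sits when several units are combined in a level 2 assembly. The feature table does not annotate the connector itself. The cloning region does appear in the annotation as a gap of roughly 50 bp between BioBrick prefix and suffix sequences. That region is flanked by a his operon terminator and a putative bacterial terminator, which insulate it from transcriptional read-through from the backbone.

The construct is therefore a storage and donor vector for a structural assembly element, used together with other toolkit parts to build ordered multigene constructs. The record does not describe the exact overhangs or the enzymes used at the later assembly levels.
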