Features (pLannotate 1.2.2; 8 found; start..end, strand, type, name):
    270..327     -  terminator     his operon terminator: This putative transcriptin terminator from the E. coli his operon has a 2-bp deletion introduced during synthesis. Its efficiency has not been determined.
    328..347     -  misc_feature   BioBrick suffix: universal suffix for all parts
    399..420     -  misc_feature   BioBrick prefix: BioBrick prefix for parts that do not start with "ATG"
    423..466     +  terminator     bacterial terminator: putative bacterial transcription terminator
    552..649     +  promoter       cat promoter: promoter of the E. coli cat gene encoding chloramphenicol acetyltransferase
    650..1306    +  CDS            cat: CAT_ECOLX - Experimental evidence at protein level: Swiss-Prot protein existence level 1. This enzyme is an effector of chloramphenicol resistance in bacteria. From Escherichia coli. This protein is used as a marker in many commonly used cloning vectors, such as pACYC184.
   1330..1424    +  terminator     lambda t0 terminator: transcription terminator from phage lambda
   1607..75      +  rep_origin     ori (across the origin): high-copy-number ColE1/pMB1/pBR322/pUC origin of replication
>Addgene plasmid #235961 | pME_G_0_6_019_3C7SR | addgene full sequence | sequence record 471528 | Addgene NGS Result
CCTGTCGGGTTTCGCCACCTCTGACTTGAGCGTCGATTTTTGTGATGCTCGTCAGGGGGGCGGAGCCTGT
GGAAAAACGCCAGCAACGCGGCCTTTTTACGGTTCCTGGCCTTTTGCTGGCCTTTTGCTCACATGTTCTT
TCCTGCGTTATCCCCTGATTCTGTGGATAACCGTATTACCGCCTTTGAGTGAGCTGATACCGCTCGCCGC
AGCCGAACGACCGAGCGCAGCGAGTCAGTGAGCGAGGAAGCCTGCATAACGCGAAGTAATCTTTTCGGTT
TTAAAGAAAAAGGGCAGGGTGGTGACACCTTGCCCTTTTTTGCCGGACTGCAGCGGCCGCTACTAGTCGC
GATGAGTGGTCTCAGTCTCGTCTCCGGTAAGCGCGAGACCACTCATCGCTCTAGAAGCGGCCGCGAATTC
CAGAAATCATCCTTAGCGAAAGCTAAGGATTTTTTTTATCTGAAATTCTGCCTCGTGATACGCCTATTTT
TATAGGTTAATGTCATGATAATAATGGTTTCTTAGACGTCAGGTGGCACTCGAGTTGATCGGGCACGTAA
GAGGTTCCAACTTTCACCATAATGAAATAAGATCACTACCGGGCGTATTTTTTGAGTTATCGAGATTTTC
AGGAGCTAAGGAAGCTAAAATGGAGAAAAAAATCACTGGATATACCACCGTTGATATATCCCAATGGCAT
CGTAAAGAACATTTTGAGGCATTTCAGTCAGTTGCTCAATGTACCTATAACCAGACCGTTCAGCTGGATA
TTACGGCCTTTTTAAAGACCGTAAAGAAAAATAAGCACAAGTTTTATCCGGCCTTTATTCACATTCTTGC
CCGCCTGATGAATGCTCATCCGGAATTTCGTATGGCAATGAAAGACGGTGAGCTGGTGATATGGGATAGT
GTTCACCCTTGTTACACCGTTTTCCATGAGCAAACTGAAACGTTTTCATCACTCTGGAGTGAATACCACG
ACGATTTCCGGCAGTTTCTACACATATATTCGCAAGATGTGGCGTGTTACGGTGAAAACCTGGCCTATTT
CCCTAAAGGGTTTATTGAGAATATGTTTTTCGTATCAGCCAATCCCTGGGTGAGTTTCACCAGTTTTGAT
TTAAACGTGGCCAATATGGACAACTTCTTCGCCCCCGTTTTCACCATGGGCAAATATTATACGCAAGGCG
ACAAGGTGCTGATGCCGCTGGCGATTCAGGTTCATCATGCCGTTTGTGATGGCTTCCATGTCGGCAGAAT
GCTTAATGAATTACAACAGTACTGCGACGAGTGGCAGGGCGGGGCGTAATTTGATATCGAGCTCGCTTGG
ACTCCTGTTGATAGATCCAGTAATGACCTCAGAACTCCATCTGGATTTGTTCAGAACGCTCGGTTGCCGC
CGGGCGTTTTTTATTGGTGAGAATCCAAGCCTCGAGCTGTCAGACCAAGTTTACTCATATATACTTTAGA
TTGATTTAAAACTTCATTTTTAATTTAAAAGGATCTAGGTGAAGATCCTTTTTGATAATCTCATGACCAA
AATCCCTTAACGTGAGTTTTCGTTCCACTGAGCGTCAGACCCCGTAGAAAAGATCAAAGGATCTTCTTGA
GATCCTTTTTTTCTGCGCGTAATCTGCTGCTTGCAAACAAAAAAACCACCGCTACCAGCGGTGGTTTGTT
TGCCGGATCAAGAGCTACCAACTCTTTTTCCGAAGGTAACTGGCTTCAGCAGAGCGCAGATACCAAATAC
TGTTCTTCTAGTGTAGCCGTAGTTAGGCCACCACTTCAAGAACTCTGTAGCACCGCCTACATACCTCGCT
CTGCTAATCCTGTTACCAGTGGCTGCTGCCAGTGGCGATAAGTCGTGTCTTACCGGGTTGGACTCAAGAC
GATAGTTACCGGATAAGGCGCAGCGGTCGGGCTGAACGGGGGGTTCGTGCACACAGCCCAGCTTGGAGCG
AACGACCTACACCGAACTGAGATACCTACAGCGTGAGCTATGAGAAAGCGCCACGCTTCCCGAAGGGAGA
AAGGCGGACAGGTATCCGGTAAGCGGCAGGGTCGGAACAGGAGAGCGCACGAGGGAGCTTCCAGGGGGAA
ACGCCTGGTATCTTTATAGT
